Addgene plasmid #169244: pNVLTv2-pvdIJD-Prha-base
Purpose: Suicide vector for integrating expression cassette in P. putida (L-rhamnose induction)
Depositing lab: Brian Pfleger. Depositing organization: University of Wisconsin, Madison. Publication: Stepwise genetic engineering of Pseudomonas putida enables robust heterologous production of prodigiosin and glidobactin A. Cook TB, Jacobson TB, Venkataraman MV, Hofstetter H, Amador-Noguez D, Thomas MG, Pfleger BF. Metab Eng. 2021 Jun 24;67:112-124. doi: 10.1016/j.ymben.2021.06.004. PubMed 34175462.
Backbone
  Vector backbone: pJOE
  Total vector size (bp): 6798
  Vector type: Bacterial Expression
Growth in bacteria
  Bacterial resistance: Kanamycin, 50 μg/mL
  Growth temperature: 37°C
  Growth strain: DH5alpha
  Copy number: Low Copy
Gene/Insert
  Gene/Insert name: rhaRS
  Species: Escherichia coli
  Promoter: rhaS
  Cloning method: Gibson Cloning
  Sequencing primers: 5′ CTACGACCAGTCTAAAGAGCG
Terms and licenses: Academic/Nonprofit Terms; Industry Terms: Not Available to Industry
Depositor comments: Please note that the 2bp deletion in rTBC0541 (6796bp) as compared to the depositor's sequence does not affect plasmid function.
How to cite: pNVLTv2-pvdIJD-Prha-base was a gift from Brian Pfleger (Addgene plasmid # 169244 ; http://n2t.net/addgene:169244 ; RRID:Addgene_169244)
