[The description below was written by a language model from this plasmid's Addgene catalogue record and pLannotate feature annotations shown in this document.]
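Description:
pNVLTv2-pvdIJD-Prha-base is a roughly 6.8 kb bacterial suicide vector built on a pJOE backbone and intended for integrating an L-rhamnose-inducible expression cassette into the chromosome of Pseudomonas putida. It is maintained in E. coli through a p15A origin of replication (catalogued as low copy) and selected with kanamycin via the neo (nptII) gene. That gene sits within a block of Tn5-derived sequence that also carries partial tnpA and ble fragments. An incP oriT allows the plasmid to be mobilised by conjugation into a recipient. Small remnants of an RSF origin, a tetracycline resistance gene and rop are also annotated and appear to be non-functional leftovers of earlier vector construction. As a suicide vector, it is not expected to be maintained as a plasmid in P. putida, so kanamycin-resistant clones should arise only when it recombines into the genome.

The payload is the E. coli rhamnose regulatory module. The rhaS and rhaR activator genes lie on one strand, and the rhaB (rhaBAD) promoter faces the opposite way. RhaR and RhaS respond to L-rhamnose and activate the rhaB promoter, giving tight inducible control of whatever is placed downstream. The "base" designation and the absence of an annotated coding sequence after the promoter suggest an empty version into which genes of interest are cloned, though the record does not say so. The name points to the pvdIJD locus as the integration target. Homology arms are not annotated, although sizeable unannotated stretches could hold them. No counterselection marker is annotated either. The associated work concerns stepwise engineering of P. putida for heterologous production of prodigiosin and glidobactin A.
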