Features (pLannotate 1.2.2; 11 found; start..end, strand, type, name):
      1..849     -  CDS            rhaR: transcriptional activator of rhaR and rhaS; E. coli rhaR; needed for rhamnose-dependent activation of the rhaB promoter
    923..1759    -  CDS            rhaS: positive regulator of the rhaB promoter; E. coli rhaS; activated by L-rhamnose
   1905..2023    +  promoter       rhaB promoter: promoter of the E. coli rhaBAD operon, conferring tight induction with L-rhamnose and repression with D-glucose in the presence of RhaR and RhaS (Giacalone et al., 2006)
   3178..3233    -  rep_origin     RSF ori (fragment): Plasmids containing the RSF 1030 origin of replication can be propagated in E. coli cells that contain additional plasmids with compatible origins.
   3321..3866    -  rep_origin     p15A ori: Plasmids containing the medium-copy-number p15A origin of replication can be propagated in E. coli cells that contain a second plasmid with the ColE1 origin.
   3903..4023    -  CDS            TcR (fragment): tetracycline efflux protein; tet; confers resistance to tetracycline
   4089..4197    +  oriT           oriT: incP origin of transfer
   4254..4289    +  CDS            rop (fragment): Rop protein, which maintains plasmids at low copy number; rop
   4290..4520    +  CDS            tnpA (fragment): TN5P_ECOLX - Also known as tnp. Experimental evidence at protein level: Swiss-Prot protein existence level 1. Mediates transposition of transposon Tn5 by a 'cut and paste' mechanism. First, the monomeric transposase binds the 19 bp inverted DNA repeats flanking the transposon. Then, dimerization of the DNA- bound transposase creates a synaptic DNA complex. After nicking of the first DNA strand, excision of the transposon proceeds through a series of intermediates. The transposase then mediates the insertion of the transposon at a new site by strand transfer. The activity of the wild- type tran
   4552..5343    +  CDS            neo: KKA2_KLEPN - Also known as kan, nptII. Experimental evidence at protein level: Swiss-Prot protein existence level 1. Resistance to kanamycin, neomycin, paromomycin, ribostamycin, butirosin and gentamicin B. From Klebsiella pneumoniae.
   5367..5696    +  CDS            ble (fragment): BLE_KLEPN - Experimental evidence at protein level: Swiss-Prot protein existence level 1. Binding protein with a strong affinity to the bleomycin family of antibiotics. Binds to CL990; an antimitotic-antibiotic compound. From Klebsiella pneumoniae.
>Addgene plasmid #169244 | pNVLTv2-pvdIJD-Prha-base | addgene full sequence | sequence record 333399 | Addgene NGS Result
TTAATCTTTCTGCGAATTGAGATGACGCCACTGGCTGGGCGTCATCCCGGTTTCCCGGGTAAACACCACC
GAAAAATAGTTACTATCTTCAAAGCCACATTCGGTCGAAATATCACTGATTAACAGGCGGCTATGCTGGA
GAAGATATTGCGCATGACACACTCTGACCTGTCGCAGATATTGATTGATGGTCATTCCAGTCTGCTGGCG
AAATTGCTGACGCAAAACGCGCTCACTGCACGATGCCTCATCACAAAATTTATCCAGCGCAAAGGGACTT
TTCAGGCTAGCCGCCAGCCGGGTAATCAGCTTATCCAGCAACGTTTCGCTGGATGTTGGCGGCAACGAAT
CACTGGTGTAACGATGGCGATTCAGCAACATCACCAACTGCCCGAACAGCAACTCAGCCATTTCGTTAGC
AAACGGCACATGCTGACTACTTTCATGCTCAAGCTGACCGATAACCTGCCGCGCCTGCGCCATCCCCATG
CTACCTAAGCGCCAGTGTGGTTGCCCTGCGCTGGCGTTAAATCCCGGAATCGCCCCCTGCCAGTCAAGAT
TCAGCTTCAGACGCTCCGGGCAATAAATAATATTCTGCAAAACCAGATCGTTAACGGAAGCGTAGGAGTG
TTTATCGTCAGCATGAATGTAAAAGAGATCGCCACGGGTAATGCGATAAGGGCGATCGTTGAGTACATGC
AGGCCATTACCGCGCCAGACAATCACCAGCTCACAAAAATCATGTGTATGTTCAGCAAAGACATCTTGCG
GATAACGGTCAGCCACAGCGACTGCCTGCTGGTCGCTGGCAAAAAAATCATCTTTGAGAAGTTTTAACTG
ATGCGCCACCGTGGCTACCTCGGCCAGAGAACGAAGTTGATTATTCGCAATATGGCGTACAAATACGTTG
AGAAGATTCGCGTTATTGCAGAAAGCCATCCCGTCCCTGGCGAATATCACGCGGTGACCAGTTAAACTCT
CGGCGAAAAAGCGTCGAAAAGTGGTTACTGTCGCTGAATCCACAGCGATAGGCGATGTCAGTAACGCTGG
CCTCGCTGTGGCGTAGCAGATGTCGGGCTTTCATCAGTCGCAGGCGGTTCAGGTATCGCTGAGGCGTCAG
TCCCGTTTGCTGCTTAAGCTGCCGATGTAGCGTACGCAGTGAAAGAGAAAATTGATCCGCCACGGCATCC
CAATTCACCTCATCGGCAAAATGGTCCTCCAGCCAGGCCAGAAGCAAGTTGAGACGTGATGCGCTGTTTT
CCAGGTTCTCCTGCAAACTGCTTTTACGCAGCAAGAGCAGTAATTGCATAAACAAGATCTCGCGACTGGC
GGTCGAGGGTAAATCATTTTCCCCTTCCTGCTGTTCCATCTGTGCAACCAGCTGTCGCACCTGCTGCAAT
ACGCTGTGGTTAACGCGCCAGTGAGACGGATACTGCCCATCCAGCTCTTGTGGCAGCAACTGATTCAGCC
CGGCGAGAAACTGAAATCGATCCGGCGAGCGATACAGCACATTGGTCAGACACAGATTATCGGTATGTTC
ATACAGATGCCGATCATGATCGCGTACGAAACAGACCGTGCCACCGGTGATGGTATAGGGCTGCCCATTA
AACACATGAATACCCGTGCCATGTTCGACAATCACAATTTCATGAAAATCATGATGATGTTCAGGAAAAT
CCGCCTGCGGGAGCCGGGGTTCTATCGCCACGGACGCGTTACCAGACGGAAAAAAATCCACACTATGTAA
TACGGTCATACTGGCCTCCTGATGTCGTCAACACGGCGAAATAGTAATCACGAGGTCAGGTTCTTACCTT
AAATTTTCGACGGAAAACCACGTAAAAAACGTCGATTTTTCAAGATACAGCGTGAATTTTCAGGAAATGC
GGTGAGCATCACATCACCACAATTCAGCAAATTGTGAACATCATCACGTTCATCTTTCCCTGGTTGCCAA
TGGCCCATTTTCCTGTCAGTAACGAGAAGGTCGCGAATTCAGGCGCTCTTTAGACTGGTCGTAGGTACCC
TCGAGTAAGGATCTCCAGACGACGTACAAGCGCTGCTCGAACCCAACCTCACGCACGCCTGCTTCATTGA
ACTTTCATGAGCTTTCGGGGCCGCCAGCGCGGCCCCTCTGGAGAATCGAACGATGTCCCTGAACCCTGAC
CTGGCGGCCTACCTGCAACTGGTGGAGGCCGGACGCAGCGCCGGCAAGGTGCTGCCCATGCATGCCCTGG
CGGCGGACGAGGCGCGCCGCCAGTTCGAAGAGTCCTCGGCGCTGATTGCGGGCAAGGCCGACGAGCCGGA
CTGCATCAGCGACCTTTCGTTGACCACCCGCGATGGCCATACCTTGCCGGTGCGCTTGTACCGCCCGCCG
CAGGCCGACCCTGCACTGGCCGGCGCGGCGCTGCTGTACCTGCATGGCGGCGGCTACGTGGTGGGCAGCC
TCGATTCGCATGACACGCTGTGCTGGAACCTGGCGCAGGATGCCGGGGTGCCGGTGATTGCCGTGGGCTA
CCGACTGGCGCCGCAGTGGCGTTTCCCGACAGCCAGTGACGATGCCCTGGATGCCTGGCGCTGGTTGGTC
GAGCAGGCCGAGGCGCTGGGCATCGATGCGCAGCGACTGGCGGTGGTGGGCGACAGTGTCGGTGGTAGCC
TGGCTACCATTCTGGCCAACCAGTTGGCTGCGCAGCGCGAGCTGCCGGCACCGCGCCTGCAGGTAATGAT
CTACCCGGTGACCGATGCCAGTTGCCGGCGGCCTTCGGTGCAGCGCTATGGCAGCGGTTACCTGCTTGAA
GCGCAGACCCTGGAGTGGTTCTACCAGCAATACGCCACGGTGCCGGCAGACCGTCACGATCCGCGTTTTT
CACCGTTGCTGGGCAGCGTCGCCAGCAACAGTGCACCTGCACTGATGCTGATTGCCGAGTGCGACCCGCT
GCATGACCAGGGTGTCGCTTATGCACGGCACTTGGAGCAAGCCGGGGTGGCGGTGCAGCTTGCGGTGATC
CCGGGAGTGACCCATGACTTCATGCGTATGGGTTCGATCATCGAGGAGGCCGATGAAGGCCTGGCGATGG
TGGTCGAGGCACTGCAGCAGCATCTGTAAGGGAGCCTTTCAGGCATAGCTGTTTCCTGTGTGAAATTGCG
TCAGCAGAATATGTGATACAGGATATATTCCGCTTCCTCGCTCACTGACTCGCTACGCTCGGTCGTTCGA
CTGCGGCGAGCGGAAATGGCTTACGAACGGGGCGGAGATTTCCTGGAAGATGCCAGGAAGATACTTAACA
GGGAAGTGAGAGGGCCGCGGCAAAGCCGTTTTTCCATAGGCTCCGCCCCCCTGACAAGCATCACGAAATC
TGACGCTCAAATCAGTGGTGGCGAAACCCGACAGGACTATAAAGATACCAGGCGTTTCCCCCTGGCGGCT
CCCTCGTGCGCTCTCCTGTTCCTGCCTTTCGGTTTACCGGTGTCATTCCGCTGTTATGGCCGCGTTTGTC
TCATTCCACGCCTGACACTCAGTTCCGGGTAGGCAGTTCGCTCCAAGCTGGACTGTATGCACGAACCCCC
CGTTCAGTCCGACCGCTGCGCCTTATCCGGTAACTATCGTCTTGAGTCCAACCCGGAAAGACATGCAAAA
GCACCACTGGCAGCAGCCACTGGTAATTGATTTAGAGGAGTTAGTCTTGAAGTCATGCGCCGGTTAAGGC
TAAACTGAAAGGACAAGTTTTGGTGACTGCGCTCCTCCAAGCCAGTTACCTCGGTTCAAAGAGTTGGTAG
CTCAGAGAACCTTCGAAAAACCGCCCTGCAAGGCGGTTTTTTCGTTTTCAGAGCAAGAGATTACGCGCAG
ACCAAAACGATCTCAAGAAGATCATCTTATTAATCAGATAAAATATTTCTAGGCTCATGAGCCCGAAGTG
GCGAGCCCGATCTTCCCCATCGGTGATGTCGGCGATATAGGCGCCAGCAACCGCACCTGTGGCGCCGGTG
ATGCCGGCCACGATGCGTCCGGCGTAGAGGATCTGCTCATGTTTGACAGCTTATCGCTCAGTGGAACGAA
AACTCGCATGTATCCAACGGCGTCAGCCGGGCAGGATAGGTGAAGTAGGCCCACCCGCGAGCGGGTGTTC
CTTCTTCACTGTCCCTTATTCGCACCTGGCGGTGCTCAACGGGAATCCTGCTCTGCGAGGCTGGCCGTAG
TGCTTGGATTCTCACCAATATATAAAAATAGGCGTATCACGAGGCCCTTTCGTCTCGCGCGTTTCGGTGA
TGACGGTGAAAACCTCTGAGATGAATGTCAGCTACTGGGCTATCTGGACAAGGGAAAACGCAAGCGCAAA
GAGAAAGCAGGTAGCTTGCAGTGGGCTTACATGGCGATAGCTAGACTGGGCGGTTTTATGGACAGCAAGC
GAACCGGAATTGCCAGCTGGGGCGCCCTCTGGTAAGGTTGGGAAGCCCTGCAAAGTAAACTGGATGGCTT
TCTTGCCGCCAAGGATCTGATGGCGCAGGGGATCAAGATCTGATCAAGAGACAGGATGAGGATCGTTTCG
CATGATTGAACAAGATGGATTGCACGCAGGTTCTCCGGCCGCTTGGGTGGAGAGGCTATTCGGCTATGAC
TGGGCACAACAGACAATCGGCTGCTCTGATGCCGCCGTGTTCCGGCTGTCAGCGCAGGGGCGCCCGGTTC
TTTTTGTCAAGACCGACCTGTCCGGTGCCCTGAATGAACTGCAGGACGAGGCAGCGCGGCTATCGTGGCT
GGCCACGACGGGCGTTCCTTGCGCAGCTGTGCTCGACGTTGTCACTGAAGCGGGAAGGGACTGGCTGCTA
TTGGGCGAAGTGCCGGGGCAGGATCTCCTGTCATCTCACCTTGCTCCTGCCGAGAAAGTATCCATCATGG
CTGATGCAATGCGGCGGCTGCATACGCTTGATCCGGCTACCTGCCCATTCGACCACCAAGCGAAACATCG
CATCGAGCGAGCACGTACTCGGATGGAAGCCGGTCTTGTCGATCAGGATGATCTGGACGAAGAGCATCAG
GGGCTCGCGCCAGCCGAACTGTTCGCCAGGCTCAAGGCGCGCATGCCCGACGGCGAGGATCTCGTCGTGA
CCCATGGCGATGCCTGCTTGCCGAATATCATGGTGGAAAATGGCCGCTTTTCTGGATTCATCGACTGTGG
CCGGCTGGGTGTGGCGGACCGCTATCAGGACATAGCGTTGGCTACCCGTGATATTGCTGAAGAGCTTGGC
GGCGAATGGGCTGACCGCTTCCTCGTGCTTTACGGTATCGCCGCTCCCGATTCGCAGCGCATCGCCTTCT
ATCGCCTTCTTGACGAGTTCTTCTGAGCGGGACTCTGGGGTTCGAAATGACCGACCAAGCGACGCCCAAC
CTGTCATCACGAGATTTCGATTCCACCGCCGCCTTCTATGAAAGGTTGGGCTTCGGAATCGTTTTCCGGG
ACGCCGGCTGGATGATCCTCCAGCGCGGGGATCTCATGCTGGAGTTCTTCGCCCACCCCGGGCTCGATCC
CCTCGCGAGTTGGTTCAGCTGCTGCCTGAGGCTGGACGACCTCGCGGAGTTCTACCGGCAGTGCAAATCC
GTCGGCATCCAGGAAACCAGCAGCGGCTATCCGCGCATCCATGCCCCCGAACTGCAGGAGTGGGGAGGCA
CGATGGCCGCTTTGGTCCCGGATCCTCTAGAGTCGACCTGCAGGCATGCAAGCTTGGCGTAATCAGCTGG
ACGTCTTTGACGAACTCAAGGCTATCGTCGATGGCCACCTCGACCAGTGCGGCGGGGTACTGCTGCGTGG
TTTCGACGTGGGCGGAGTCACGGCCTTTCGCGAATTCGCCCAGGCCTTCGGCCACCCGCTGCTCAACTAC
GAGTTCGGCTCGACGCCGCGCAGCAATGTTACCCAAGGGGTCTACACCTCCACGGAGTACCCCGCGCACC
AGAGCATCCCGCTGCACAACGAGCAGGCCTACAGCCTCGACTGGCCGATGCGGATTTGGTTCTACAGTGT
GATCGCCGCTCAGACTGGCGGTGAAACGCCAATTGCCGACAGCCGTGAAGTGTTCCGGCGCATGCCGGCC
GACATACGCGAGCGCTTTGCCAGCAAGCGCCTGATGTATGTGCGCAACTACGGCAATGGCCTTGATGTGA
GTTGGGAGCAGGTGTTCAACACCGAGGACCGCAGCGTAGTGGAGGCCTATTGCCGCGCGCACCACATCGA
CTGGGAATGGAAGGACGACGGTGAGCTGCGCACGCGCCAGGTCTGCCAGGCCGTGGCCACGCACCCCTGG
ACGGGGGATCAGGTATGGTTCAATCAGGCCCACCTGTTCCATGTCTCCAACCTACCGGCCGAGGTGCGCG
AAAGCCTGCTGGAAATCGTCGACGAGGAAGACTTGCCGCGCAACGTCTACTACGGCGACGGCACACCGAT
CGAGAACGAAGTGCTCGAACGCATTCGCGCTGTGCTGGACGATTGCGCGATCAGTTTCCCCTGGCAGGAA
AACGACGTGCTGATGCTCGACAACATGCTCGCGGCGCACGCCCGGGCACCGTTCACCGGGCCACGCAAAG
TGGTCGTGGCCATGGCTCAGGGGCACCGCGAAGCGGCGCTTTGAGGCCACTGTGGCGAGTGCTTGCGGCT
TGCCGCAGGCGCTCGCCAGCGCAGCGTCCGGGCATGGCGCTGCCGCGTTAAATTCGCCCTCCCTCCGCTC
GTTCTACTGGAAACGCTTTGGCCGCACGGCCGAGCTGCAGATCAGTAAGGACCCCGAGCCGTGCGAGCTC
ATCGATGCAT
